Addgene plasmid #231985: pHIV-EF1a-2A-ZsGreen
Purpose: Empty backbone for expression of GoI with Bi-cistronic expression ZsGreen
Depositing lab: Brian Ruffell. Depositing organization: H. Lee Moffitt Cancer Center and Research Institute. Publication: Interleukin-1alpha release during necrotic-like cell death generates myeloid-driven immunosuppression that restricts anti-tumor immunity. Hanggi K, Li J, Gangadharan A, Liu X, Celias DP, Osunmakinde O, Keske A, Davis J, Ahmad F, Giron A, Anadon CM, Gardner A, DeNardo DG, Shaw TI, Beg AA, Yu X, Ruffell B. Cancer Cell. 2024 Nov 13:S1535-6108(24)00402-1. doi: 10.1016/j.ccell.2024.10.014. PubMed 39577420.
Backbone
  Vector backbone: pHIV-EF1a
  Vector type: Lentiviral
Growth in bacteria
  Bacterial resistance: Ampicillin, 100 μg/mL
  Growth temperature: 37°C
  Growth strain: NEB Stable
  Copy number: High Copy
Gene/Insert
  Gene/Insert name: 2A-ZsGreen
  Species: M. musculus (mouse)
  Cloning method: Ligation Independent Cloning
Terms and licenses: Academic/Nonprofit Terms; Industry Terms: Not Available to Industry
How to cite: pHIV-EF1a-2A-ZsGreen was a gift from Brian Ruffell (Addgene plasmid # 231985 ; http://n2t.net/addgene:231985 ; RRID:Addgene_231985)
