[The description below was written by a language model from this plasmid's Addgene catalogue record and pLannotate feature annotations shown in this document.]
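Description:
pHIV-EF1a-2A-ZsGreen is an empty HIV-1-based lentiviral transfer vector built on the pHIV-EF1a backbone, intended to receive a gene of interest that is then co-expressed with the green fluorescent reporter ZsGreen. In bacteria it is maintained through a high-copy ColE1/pUC-type origin and selected with ampicillin via the β-lactamase gene and its native promoter. A fragment of the pBR322 bom region is also annotated.

The viral portion begins with a CMV enhancer/promoter placed upstream of a truncated 5' LTR, an arrangement that drives transcription of the genomic RNA in packaging cells independently of Tat. It is followed by the Ψ packaging signal with an adjoining gag fragment, the Rev response element for Rev-dependent nuclear export of the unspliced RNA, and the cPPT/CTS, which generally improves transduction. The internal expression cassette uses the strong constitutive human EF-1α promoter. A short gap between it and the ZsGreen1 coding sequence presumably holds the cloning position and the 2A element named in the catalogue entry, although neither is annotated in the feature table. A 2A peptide causes ribosomal skipping, so a gene inserted in frame upstream would be translated from the same transcript as ZsGreen yet released as a separate protein, letting fluorescence mark transduced cells. Downstream lie a nef-derived fragment and a second truncated LTR element (labelled 5' LTR by the annotation tool, but occupying the 3' position). No WPRE or mammalian drug-selection marker is annotated. The record lists mouse as the insert species, although ZsGreen derives from Zoanthus.

The vector is typically used to make lentiviral particles for stable expression of a chosen gene, with transduced cells tracked or sorted by green fluorescence.
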