Features (pLannotate 1.2.2; 16 found; start..end, strand, type, name):
     31..83      -  misc_feature   bom (fragment): basis of mobility region from pBR322
    238..617     +  enhancer       CMV enhancer: human cytomegalovirus immediate early enhancer
    618..817     +  promoter       CMV promoter: human cytomegalovirus (CMV) immediate early promoter
    835..1015    +  LTR            5' LTR (truncated): truncated 5' long terminal repeat (LTR) from HIV-1
   1062..1187    +  misc_feature   HIV-1 Ψ: packaging signal of human immunodeficiency virus type 1
   1171..1509    +  CDS            HIV-1 gag (fragment): gag protein from human immunodeficiency virus 1; gag
   1684..1917    +  misc_feature   RRE: The Rev response element (RRE) of HIV-1 allows for Rev-dependent mRNA export from the nucleus to the cytoplasm.
   2294..2394    +  CDS            Rev (fragment): human immunodeficiency virus 1 (HIV-1) Rev protein; rev; enhances nuclear export of unspliced and incompletely spliced viral mRNAs
   2444..2561    +  misc_feature   cPPT/CTS: central polypurine tract and central termination sequence of HIV-1
   2624..3802    +  promoter       EF-1α promoter: strong constitutive promoter for human elongation factor EF-1α
   3928..4621    +  CDS            ZsGreen1 (fragment): Zoanthus green fluorescent protein mammalian codon-optimized
   4587..5156    +  CDS            nef (fragment): NEF_HV1H2 - Experimental evidence at protein level: Swiss-Prot protein existence level 1. Extracellular Nef protein targets CD4(+) T-lymphocytes for apoptosis by interacting with CXCR4 surface receptors. From Human immunodeficiency virus type 1 group M subtype B (isolate HXB2) (HIV-1).
   5163..5343    +  LTR            5' LTR (truncated): truncated 5' long terminal repeat (LTR) from HIV-1
   5405..5993    -  rep_origin     ori: high-copy-number ColE1/pMB1/pBR322/pUC origin of replication
   6164..7024    -  CDS            AmpR: β-lactamase; bla; confers resistance to ampicillin, carbenicillin, and related antibiotics
   7025..7129    -  promoter       AmpR promoter: bla
>Addgene plasmid #231985 | pHIV-EF1a-2A-ZsGreen | addgene full sequence | sequence record 459829 | Addgene NGS Result
GTCGACGGATCGGGAGATCTCCCGATCCCCTATGGTGCACTCTCAGTACAATCTGCTCTGATGCCGCATA
GTTAAGCCAGTATCTGCTCCCTGCTTGTGTGTTGGAGGTCGCTGAGTAGTGCGCGAGCAAAATTTAAGCT
ACAACAAGGCAAGGCTTGACCGACAATTGCATGAAGAATCTGCTTAGGGTTAGGCGTTTTGCGCTGCTTC
GCGATGTACGGGCCAGATATACGCGTTGACATTGATTATTGACTAGTTATTAATAGTAATCAATTACGGG
GTCATTAGTTCATAGCCCATATATGGAGTTCCGCGTTACATAACTTACGGTAAATGGCCCGCCTGGCTGA
CCGCCCAACGACCCCCGCCCATTGACGTCAATAATGACGTATGTTCCCATAGTAACGCCAATAGGGACTT
TCCATTGACGTCAATGGGTGGAGTATTTACGGTAAACTGCCCACTTGGCAGTACATCAAGTGTATCATAT
GCCAAGTACGCCCCCTATTGACGTCAATGACGGTAAATGGCCCGCCTGGCATTATGCCCAGTACATGACC
TTATGGGACTTTCCTACTTGGCAGTACATCTACGTATTAGTCATCGCTATTACCATGGTGATGCGGTTTT
GGCAGTACATCAATGGGCGTGGATAGCGGTTTGACTCACGGGGATTTCCAAGTCTCCACCCCATTGACGT
CAATGGGAGTTTGTTTTGGCACCAAAATCAACGGGACTTTCCAAAATGTCGTAACAACTCCGCCCCATTG
ACGCAAATGGGCGGTAGGCGTGTACGGTGGGAGGTCTATATAAGCAGCGCGTTTTGCCTGTACTGGGTCT
CTCTGGTTAGACCAGATCTGAGCCTGGGAGCTCTCTGGCTAACTAGGGAACCCACTGCTTAAGCCTCAAT
AAAGCTTGCCTTGAGTGCTTCAAGTAGTGTGTGCCCGTCTGTTGTGTGACTCTGGTAACTAGAGATCCCT
CAGACCCTTTTAGTCAGTGTGGAAAATCTCTAGCAGTGGCGCCCGAACAGGGACTTGAAAGCGAAAGGGA
AACCAGAGGAGCTCTCTCGACGCAGGACTCGGCTTGCTGAAGCGCGCACGGCAAGAGGCGAGGGGCGGCG
ACTGGTGAGTACGCCAAAAATTTTGACTAGCGGAGGCTAGAAGGAGAGAGATGGGTGCGAGAGCGTCAGT
ATTAAGCGGGGGAGAATTAGATCGCGATGGGAAAAAATTCGGTTAAGGCCAGGGGGAAAGAAAAAATATA
AATTAAAACATATAGTATGGGCAAGCAGGGAGCTAGAACGATTCGCAGTTAATCCTGGCCTGTTAGAAAC
ATCAGAAGGCTGTAGACAAATACTGGGACAGCTACAACCATCCCTTCAGACAGGATCAGAAGAACTTAGA
TCATTATATAATACAGTAGCAACCCTCTATTGTGTGCATCAAAGGATAGAGATAAAAGACACCAAGGAAG
CTTTAGACAAGATAGAGGAAGAGCAAAACAAAAGTAAGACCACCGCACAGCAAGCGGCCGGCCGCTGATC
TTCAGACCTGGAGGAGGAGATATGAGGGACAATTGGAGAAGTGAATTATATAAATATAAAGTAGTAAAAA
TTGAACCATTAGGAGTAGCACCCACCAAGGCAAAGAGAAGAGTGGTGCAGAGAGAAAAAAGAGCAGTGGG
AATAGGAGCTTTGTTCCTTGGGTTCTTGGGAGCAGCAGGAAGCACTATGGGCGCAGCGTCAATGACGCTG
ACGGTACAGGCCAGACAATTATTGTCTGGTATAGTGCAGCAGCAGAACAATTTGCTGAGGGCTATTGAGG
CGCAACAGCATCTGTTGCAACTCACAGTCTGGGGCATCAAGCAGCTCCAGGCAAGAATCCTGGCTGTGGA
AAGATACCTAAAGGATCAACAGCTCCTGGGGATTTGGGGTTGCTCTGGAAAACTCATTTGCACCACTGCT
GTGCCTTGGAATGCTAGTTGGAGTAATAAATCTCTGGAACAGATTTGGAATCACACGACCTGGATGGAGT
GGGACAGAGAAATTAACAATTACACAAGCTTAATACACTCCTTAATTGAAGAATCGCAAAACCAGCAAGA
AAAGAATGAACAAGAATTATTGGAATTAGATAAATGGGCAAGTTTGTGGAATTGGTTTAACATAACAAAT
TGGCTGTGGTATATAAAATTATTCATAATGATAGTAGGAGGCTTGGTAGGTTTAAGAATAGTTTTTGCTG
TACTTTCTATAGTGAATAGAGTTAGGCAGGGATATTCACCATTATCGTTTCAGACCCACCTCCCAACCCC
GAGGGGACCCGACAGGCCCGAAGGAATAGAAGAAGAAGGTGGAGAGAGAGACAGAGACAGATCCATTCGA
TTAGTGAACGGATCGGCACTGCGTGCGCCAATTCTGCAGACAAATGGCAGTATTCATCCACAATTTTAAA
AGAAAAGGGGGGATTGGGGGGTACAGTGCAGGGGAAAGAATAGTAGACATAATAGCAACAGACATACAAA
CTAAAGAATTACAAAAACAAATTACAAAAATTCAAAATTTTCGGGTTTATTACAGGGACAGCAGAGATCC
AGTTTGGTTAGTACCGGGCCCGCTCTAGCGTGAGGCTCCGGTGCCCGTCAGTGGGCAGAGCGCACATCGC
CCACAGTCCCCGAGAAGTTGGGGGGAGGGGTCGGCAATTGAACCGGTGCCTAGAGAAGGTGGCGCGGGGT
AAACTGGGAAAGTGATGTCGTGTACTGGCTCCGCCTTTTTCCCGAGGGTGGGGGAGAACCGTATATAAGT
GCAGTAGTCGCCGTGAACGTTCTTTTTCGCAACGGGTTTGCCGCCAGAACACAGGTAAGTGCCGTGTGTG
GTTCCCGCGGGCCTGGCCTCTTTACGGGTTATGGCCCTTGCGTGCCTTGAATTACTTCCACCTGGCTGCA
GTACGTGATTCTTGATCCCGAGCTTCGGGTTGGAAGTGGGTGGGAGAGTTCGAGGCCTTGCGCTTAAGGA
GCCCCTTCGCCTCGTGCTTGAGTTGAGGCCTGGCCTGGGCGCTGGGGCCGCCGCGTGCGAATCTGGTGGC
ACCTTCGCGCCTGTCTCGCTGCTTTCGATAAGTCTCTAGCCATTTAAAATTTTTGATGACCTGCTGCGAC
GCTTTTTTTCTGGCAAGATAGTCTTGTAAATGCGGGCCAAGATCTGCACACTGGTATTTCGGTTTTTGGG
GCCGCGGGCGGCGACGGGGCCCGTGCGTCCCAGCGCACATGTTCGGCGAGGCGGGGCCTGCGAGCGCGGC
CACCGAGAATCGGACGGGGGTAGTCTCAAGCTGGCCGGCCTGCTCTGGTGCCTGGCCTCGCGCCGCCGTG
TATCGCCCCGCCCTGGGCGGCAAGGCTGGCCCGGTCGGCACCAGTTGCGTGAGCGGAAAGATGGCCGCTT
CCCGGCCCTGCTGCAGGGAGCTCAAAATGGAGGACGCGGCGCTCGGGAGAGCGGGCGGGTGAGTCACCCA
CACAAAGGAAAAGGGCCTTTCCGTCCTCAGCCGTCGCTTCATGTGACTCCACGGAGTACCGGGCGCCGTC
CAGGCACCTCGATTAGTTCTCGAGCTTTTGGAGTACGTCGTCTTTAGGTTGGGGGGAGGGGTTTTATGCG
ATGGAGTTTCCCCACACTGAGTGGGTGGAGACTGAAGTTAGGCCAGCTTGGCACTTGATGTAATTCTCCT
TGGAATTTGCCCTTTTTGAGTTTGGATCTTGGTTCATTCTCAAGCCTCAGACAGTGGTTCAAAGTTTTTT
TCTTCCATTTCAGGTGTCGTGAGCGGCCGCTGAACTGAATTCATCGACGTTAACTATTCTAGAGTACCCG
GGCTAGGATCCGAGGGCAGAGGAAGTCTTCTAACATGCGGTGACGTGGAGGAGAATCCCGGCCCTATGGC
CACAACCATGGCCCAGTCCAAGCACGGCCTGACCAAGGAGATGACCATGAAGTACCGCATGGAGGGCTGC
GTGGACGGCCACAAGTTCGTGATCACCGGCGAGGGCATCGGCTACCCCTTCAAGGGCAAGCAGGCCATCA
ACCTGTGCGTGGTGGAGGGCGGCCCCTTGCCCTTCGCCGAGGACATCTTGTCCGCCGCCTTCATGTACGG
CAACCGCGTGTTCACCGAGTACCCCCAGGACATCGTCGACTACTTCAAGAACTCCTGCCCCGCCGGCTAC
ACCTGGGACCGCTCCTTCCTGTTCGAGGACGGCGCCGTGTGCATCTGCAACGCCGACATCACCGTGAGCG
TGGAGGAGAACTGCATGTACCACGAGTCCAAGTTCTACGGCGTGAACTTCCCCGCCGACGGCCCCGTGAT
GAAGAAGATGACCGACAACTGGGAGCCCTCCTGCGAGAAGATCATCCCCGTGCCCAAGCAGGGCATCTTG
AAGGGCGACGTGAGCATGTACCTGCTGCTGAAGGACGGTGGCCGCTTGCGCTGCCAGTTCGACACCGTGT
ACAAGGCCAAGTCCGTGCCCCGCAAGATGCCCGACTGGCACTTCATCCAGCACAAGCTGACCCGCGAGGA
CCGCAGCGACGCCAAGAACCAGAAGTGGCACCTGACCGAGCACGCCATCGCCTCCGGCTCCGCCTTGCCC
TAAGGATCGGCCGCATCGATACCGTCGACCTCGATCGAGACCTAGAAAAACATGGAGCAATCACAAGTAG
CAATACAGCAGCTACCAATGCTGATTGTGCCTGGCTAGAAGCACAAGAGGAGGAGGAGGTGGGTTTTCCA
GTCACACCTCAGGTACCTTTAAGACCAATGACTTACAAGGCAGCTGTAGATCTTAGCCACTTTTTAAAAG
AAAAGGGGGGACTGGAAGGGCTAATTCACTCCCAACGAAGACAAGATATCCTTGATCTGTGGATCTACCA
CACACAAGGCTACTTCCCTGATTGGCAGAACTACACACCAGGGCCAGGGATCAGATATCCACTGACCTTT
GGATGGTGCTACAAGCTAGTACCAGTTGAGCAAGAGAAGGTAGAAGAAGCCAATGAAGGAGAGAACACCC
GCTTGTTACACCCTGTGAGCCTGCATGGGATGGATGACCCGGAGAGAGAAGTATTAGAGTGGAGGTTTGA
CAGCCGCCTAGCATTTCATCACATGGCCCGAGAGCTGCATCCGGACTGTACTGGGTCTCTCTGGTTAGAC
CAGATCTGAGCCTGGGAGCTCTCTGGCTAACTAGGGAACCCACTGCTTAAGCCTCAATAAAGCTTGCCTT
GAGTGCTTCAAGTAGTGTGTGCCCGTCTGTTGTGTGACTCTGGTAACTAGAGATCCCTCAGACCCTTTTA
GTCAGTGTGGAAAATCTCTAGCAGCATGTGAGCAAAAGGCCAGCAAAAGGCCAGGAACCGTAAAAAGGCC
GCGTTGCTGGCGTTTTTCCATAGGCTCCGCCCCCCTGACGAGCATCACAAAAATCGACGCTCAAGTCAGA
GGTGGCGAAACCCGACAGGACTATAAAGATACCAGGCGTTTCCCCCTGGAAGCTCCCTCGTGCGCTCTCC
TGTTCCGACCCTGCCGCTTACCGGATACCTGTCCGCCTTTCTCCCTTCGGGAAGCGTGGCGCTTTCTCAT
AGCTCACGCTGTAGGTATCTCAGTTCGGTGTAGGTCGTTCGCTCCAAGCTGGGCTGTGTGCACGAACCCC
CCGTTCAGCCCGACCGCTGCGCCTTATCCGGTAACTATCGTCTTGAGTCCAACCCGGTAAGACACGACTT
ATCGCCACTGGCAGCAGCCACTGGTAACAGGATTAGCAGAGCGAGGTATGTAGGCGGTGCTACAGAGTTC
TTGAAGTGGTGGCCTAACTACGGCTACACTAGAAGAACAGTATTTGGTATCTGCGCTCTGCTGAAGCCAG
TTACCTTCGGAAAAAGAGTTGGTAGCTCTTGATCCGGCAAACAAACCACCGCTGGTAGCGGTGGTTTTTT
TGTTTGCAAGCAGCAGATTACGCGCAGAAAAAAAGGATCTCAAGAAGATCCTTTGATCTTTTCTACGGGG
TCTGACGCTCAGTGGAACGAAAACTCACGTTAAGGGATTTTGGTCATGAGATTATCAAAAAGGATCTTCA
CCTAGATCCTTTTAAATTAAAAATGAAGTTTTAAATCAATCTAAAGTATATATGAGTAAACTTGGTCTGA
CAGTTACCAATGCTTAATCAGTGAGGCACCTATCTCAGCGATCTGTCTATTTCGTTCATCCATAGTTGCC
TGACTCCCCGTCGTGTAGATAACTACGATACGGGAGGGCTTACCATCTGGCCCCAGTGCTGCAATGATAC
CGCGAGACCCACGCTCACCGGCTCCAGATTTATCAGCAATAAACCAGCCAGCCGGAAGGGCCGAGCGCAG
AAGTGGTCCTGCAACTTTATCCGCCTCCATCCAGTCTATTAATTGTTGCCGGGAAGCTAGAGTAAGTAGT
TCGCCAGTTAATAGTTTGCGCAACGTTGTTGCCATTGCTACAGGCATCGTGGTGTCACGCTCGTCGTTTG
GTATGGCTTCATTCAGCTCCGGTTCCCAACGATCAAGGCGAGTTACATGATCCCCCATGTTGTGCAAAAA
AGCGGTTAGCTCCTTCGGTCCTCCGATCGTTGTCAGAAGTAAGTTGGCCGCAGTGTTATCACTCATGGTT
ATGGCAGCACTGCATAATTCTCTTACTGTCATGCCATCCGTAAGATGCTTTTCTGTGACTGGTGAGTACT
CAACCAAGTCATTCTGAGAATAGTGTATGCGGCGACCGAGTTGCTCTTGCCCGGCGTCAATACGGGATAA
TACCGCGCCACATAGCAGAACTTTAAAAGTGCTCATCATTGGAAAACGTTCTTCGGGGCGAAAACTCTCA
AGGATCTTACCGCTGTTGAGATCCAGTTCGATGTAACCCACTCGTGCACCCAACTGATCTTCAGCATCTT
TTACTTTCACCAGCGTTTCTGGGTGAGCAAAAACAGGAAGGCAAAATGCCGCAAAAAAGGGAATAAGGGC
GACACGGAAATGTTGAATACTCATACTCTTCCTTTTTCAATATTATTGAAGCATTTATCAGGGTTATTGT
CTCATGAGCGGATACATATTTGAATGTATTTAGAAAAATAAACAAATAGGGGTTCCGCGCACATTTCCCC
GAAAAGTGCCACCTGAC
